Addgene plasmid #58133: tdTomato-Talin-ABM-10
Purpose: Localization: Talin Actin Binding Domain, Excitation: 554, Emission: 581
Depositing lab: Michael Davidson. Depositing organization: Florida State University, Tallahassee.
Backbone
  Vector backbone: tdTomato
  Backbone size w/o insert (bp): 4750
  Vector type: Mammalian Expression
  Selectable markers: Neomycin (select with G418)
Growth in bacteria
  Bacterial resistance: Kanamycin, 50 μg/mL
  Growth temperature: 37°C
  Growth strain: DH5alpha
  Copy number: High Copy
Gene/Insert
  Gene/Insert name: Talin ABM (alt name: NM_011602.5)
  Species: M. musculus (mouse)
  Mutation: Actin Binding Module; I/LWEQ = 197 amino acids from C
  Promoter: CMV
  Tag / fusion protein: tdTomato
  Cloning method: Unknown
  Sequencing primers: 5′ CMV-F; 3′ SV40pA-R
Terms and licenses: Academic/Nonprofit Terms; Industry Terms: Not Available to Industry
Depositor comments: . Excitation = 554; Emission = 581
How to cite: tdTomato-Talin-ABM-10 was a gift from Michael Davidson (Addgene plasmid # 58133 ; http://n2t.net/addgene:58133 ; RRID:Addgene_58133)
