[The description below was written by a language model from this plasmid's Addgene catalogue record.]
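Description:
tdTomato-Talin-ABM-10 is a mammalian expression plasmid built on a tdTomato fluorescent-protein backbone of about 4.75 kb (excluding the insert). It encodes a fusion between the red fluorescent protein tdTomato and the actin-binding module of mouse talin. It is maintained as a high-copy plasmid in E. coli under kanamycin selection. It also carries a neomycin resistance marker, so transfected mammalian cells can be selected with G418. The record does not list the origins of replication or give a feature table, so the detailed layout of the backbone is not documented here.

The insert is not full-length talin. It is the I/LWEQ actin-binding module, described as the 197 amino acids at the C-terminal end of the protein, derived from the mouse talin reference transcript. Expression is driven by the CMV promoter, a strong constitutive promoter in most mammalian cell lines, and the listed 3′ sequencing primer suggests an SV40 polyadenylation signal downstream of the fusion. The record does not explicitly state the order of tdTomato and the talin fragment. The "10" in the name may refer to a linker length, but this is not stated either.

The stated purpose is localization. Because the talin fragment binds actin, the fusion serves as a fluorescent marker for the distribution of the talin actin-binding domain in cells. tdTomato is a bright tandem-dimer red fluorophore, and its recorded excitation and emission maxima are 554 nm and 581 nm. This makes the construct suitable for fluorescence microscopy, including multicolour imaging alongside green or cyan probes.
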