>Addgene plasmid #58133 | tdTomato-Talin-ABM-10 | depositor partial sequence | sequence record 89268 | insert sequence
GACGTCAGATCCGCTAGCGCTACCGGTCGCCACCATGGTGAGCAAGGGCGAGGAGGTCATCAAAGAGTTC
ATGCGCTTCAAGGTGCGCATGGAGGGCTCCATGAACGGCCACGAGTTCGAGATCGAGGGCGAGGGCGAGG
GCCGCCCCTACGAGGGCACCCAGACCGCCAAGCTGAAGGTGACCAAGGGCGGCCCCCTGCCCTTCGCCTG
GGACATCCTGTCCCCCCAGTTCATGTACGGCTCCAAGGCGTACGTGAAGCACCCCGCCGACATCCCCGAT
TACAAGAAGCTGTCCTTCCCCGAGGGCTTCAAGTGGGAGCGCGTGATGAACTTCGAGGACGGCGGTCTGG
TGACCGTGACCCAGGACTCCTCCCTGCAGGACGGCACGCTGATCTACAAGGTGAAGATGCGCGGCACCAA
CTTCCCCCCCGACGGCCCCGTAATGCAGAAGAAGACCATGGGCTGGGAGGCCTCCACCGAGCGCCTGTAC
CCCCGCGACGGCGTGCTGAAGGGCGAGATCCACCAGGCCCTGAAGCTGAAGGACGGCGGCCACTACCTGG
TGGAGTTCAAGACCATCTACATGGCCAAGAAGCCCGTGCAACTGCCCGGCTACTACTACGTGGACACCAA
GCTGGACATCACCTCCCACAACGAGGACTACACCATCGTGGAACAGTACGAGCGCTCCGAGGGCCGCCAC
CACCTGTTCCTGGGGCATGGCACCGGCAGCACCGGCAGCGGCAGCTCCGGCACCGCCTCCTCCGAGGACA
ACAACATGGCCGTCATCAAAGAGTTCATGCGCTTCAAGGTGCGCATGGAGGGCTCCATGAACGGCCACGA
GTTCGAGATCGAGGGCGAGGGCGAGGGCCGCCCCTACGAGGGCACCCAGACCGCCAAGCTGAAGGTGACC
AAGGGCGGCCCCCTGCCCTTCGCCTGGGACATCCTGTCCCCCCAGTTCATGTACGGCTCCAAGGCGTACG
TGAAGCACCCCGCCGACATCCCCGATTACAAGAAGCTGTCCTTCCCCGAGGGCTTCAAGTGGGAGCGCGT
GATGAACTTCGAGGACGGCGGTCTGGTGACCGTGACCCAGGACTCCTCCCTGCAGGACGGCACGCTGATC
TACAAGGTGAAGATGCGCGGCACCAACTTCCCCCCCGACGGCCCCGTAATGCAGAAGAAGACCATGGGCT
GGGAGGCCTCCACCGAGCGCCTGTACCCCCGCGACGGCGTGCTGAAGGGCGAGATCCACCAGGCCCTGAA
GCTGAAGGACGGCGGCCACTACCTGGTGGAGTTCAAGACCATCTACATGGCCAAGAAGCCCGTGCAACTG
CCCGGCTACTACTACGTGGACACCAAGCTGGACATCACCTCCCACAACGAGGACTACACCATCGTGGAAC
AGTACGAGCGCTCCGAGGGCCGCCACCACCTGTTCCTGTACGGCATGGACGAGCTGTACAAGTCCGGACT
CAGATCTCGAGCTCAAGCTTCGATCCTAGAAGCTGCCAAGTCCATCGCTGCAGCCACCAGTGCACTGGTA
AAGGCTGCGTCAGCAGCCCAGAGGGAGCTGGTGGCTCAAGGAAAGGTGGGCGCCATTCCAGCCAATGCAC
TGGATGATGGGCAGTGGTCGCAGGGCCTCATTTCCGCTGCCCGTATGGTGGCTGCGGCCACCAACAATCT
GTGTGAAGCAGCTAACGCAGCTGTCCAGGGCCATGCTAGCCAGGAGAAACTCATTTCCTCAGCCAAGCAA
GTAGCTGCCTCCACAGCTCAGCTCCTGGTAGCTTGCAAGGTCAAAGCAGATCAGGACTCTGAGGCAATGA
AACGGCTCCAGGCTGCTGGCAATGCAGTGAAGAGGGCCTCAGATAACCTGGTAAAGGCGGCCCAGAAAGC
TGCAGCCTTCGAAGACCAGGAGAATGAGACGGTGGTGGTGAAGGAGAAAATGGTTGGGGGCATTGCCCAG
ATTATCGCAGCACAGGAAGAGATGCTTCGGAAGGAACGAGAGCTGGAAGAGGCTCGGAAAAAGCTCGCCC
AGATCCGGCAGCAGCAGTACAAGTTCTTGCCTTCAGAGCTTCGAGACGAGCACTAAGGATCCACCGGATC
TAGATAACTGATCATAATCAGCCATACCAC
